>Addgene plasmid #75021 | MIG-Luciferase-IRES-GFP | addgene full sequence | sequence record 337469 | Addgene NGS Result
AATGAAAGACCCCACCTGTAGGTTTGGCAAGCTAGCTTAAGTAACGCCATTTTGCAAGGCATGGAAAATA
CATAACTGAGAATAGAGAAGTTCAGATCAAGGTTAGGAACAGAGAGACAGCAGAATATGGGCCAAACAGG
ATATCTGTGGTAAGCAGTTCCTGCCCCGGCTCAGGGCCAAGAACAGATGGTCCCCAGATGCGGTCCCGCC
CTCAGCAGTTTCTAGAGAACCATCAGATGTTTCCAGGGTGCCCCAAGGACCTGAAATGACCCTGTGCCTT
ATTTGAACTAACCAATCAGTTCGCTTCTCGCTTCTGTTCGCGCGCTTCTGCTCCCCGAGCTCAATAAAAG
AGCCCACAACCCCTCACTCGGCGCGCCAGTCCTCCGATAGACTGCGTCGCCCGGGTACCCGTATTCCCAA
TAAAGCCTCTTGCTGTTTGCATCCGAATCGTGGACTCGCTGATCCTTGGGAGGGTCTCCTCAGATTGATT
GACTGCCCACCTCGGGGGTCTTTCATTTGGAGGTTCCACCGAGATTTGGAGACCCCTGCCCAGGGACCAC
CGACCCCCCCGCCGGGAGGTAAGCTGGCCAGCGGTCGTTTCGTGTCTGTCTCTGTCTTTGTGCGTGTTTG
TGCCGGCATCTAATGTTTGCGCCTGCGTCTGTACTAGTTAGCTAACTAGCTCTGTATCTGGCGGACCCGT
GGTGGAACTGACGAGTTCTGAACACCCGGCCGCAACCCTGGGAGACGTCCCAGGGACTTTGGGGGCCGTT
TTTGTGGCCCGACCTGAGGAAGGGAGTCGATGTGGAATCCGACCCCGTCAGGATATGTGGTTCTGGTAGG
AGACGAGAACCTAAAACAGTTCCCGCCTCCGTCTGAATTTTTGCTTTCGGTTTGGAACCGAAGCCGCGCG
TCTTGTCTGCTGCAGCGCTGCAGCATCGTTCTGTGTTGTCTCTGTCTGACTGTGTTTCTGTATTTGTCTG
AAAATTAGGGCCAGACTGTTACCACTCCCTTAAGTTTGACCTTAGGTCACTGGAAAGATGTCGAGCGGAT
CGCTCACAACCAGTCGGTAGATGTCAAGAAGAGACGTTGGGTTACCTTCTGCTCTGCAGAATGGCCAACC
TTTAACGTCGGATGGCCGCGAGACGGCACCTTTAACCGAGACCTCATCACCCAGGTTAAGATCAAGGTCT
TTTCACCTGGCCCGCATGGACACCCAGACCAGGTCCCCTACATCGTGACCTGGGAAGCCTTGGCTTTTGA
CCCCCCTCCCTGGGTCAAGCCCTTTGTACACCCTAAGCCTCCGCCTCCTCTTCCTCCATCCGCCCCGTCT
CTCCCCCTTGAACCTCCTCGTTCGACCCCGCCTCGATCCTCCCTTTATCCAGCCCTCACTCCTTCTCTAG
GCGCCGGAATTAGATCTCTCGAGGTTAACGAATTCGCCACCATGGAAGATGCCAAAAACATTAAGAAGGG
CCCAGCGCCATTCTACCCACTCGAAGACGGGACCGCCGGCGAGCAGCTGCACAAAGCCATGAAGCGCTAC
GCCCTGGTGCCCGGCACCATCGCCTTTACCGACGCACATATCGAGGTGGACATTACCTACGCCGAGTACT
TCGAGATGAGCGTTCGGCTGGCAGAAGCTATGAAGCGCTATGGGCTGAATACAAACCATCGGATCGTGGT
GTGCAGCGAGAATAGCTTGCAGTTCTTCATGCCCGTGTTGGGTGCCCTGTTCATCGGTGTGGCTGTGGCC
CCAGCTAACGACATCTACAACGAGCGCGAGCTGCTGAACAGCATGGGCATCAGCCAGCCCACCGTCGTAT
TCGTGAGCAAGAAAGGGCTGCAAAAGATCCTCAACGTGCAAAAGAAGCTACCGATCATACAAAAGATCAT
CATCATGGATAGCAAGACCGACTACCAGGGCTTCCAAAGCATGTACACCTTCGTGACTTCCCATTTGCCA
CCCGGCTTCAACGAGTACGACTTCGTGCCCGAGAGCTTCGACCGGGACAAAACCATCGCCCTGATCATGA
ACAGTAGTGGCAGTACCGGATTGCCCAAGGGCGTAGCCCTACCGCACCGCACCGCTTGTGTCCGATTCAG
TCATGCCCGCGACCCCATCTTCGGCAACCAGATCATCCCCGACACCGCTATCCTCAGCGTGGTGCCATTT
CACCACGGCTTCGGCATGTTCACCACGCTGGGCTACTTGATCTGCGGCTTTCGGGTCGTGCTCATGTACC
GCTTCGAGGAGGAGCTATTCTTGCGCAGCTTGCAAGACTATAAGATTCAATCTGCCCTGCTGGTGCCCAC
ACTATTTAGCTTCTTCGCTAAGAGCACTCTCATCGACAAGTACGACCTAAGCAACTTGCACGAGATCGCC
AGCGGCGGGGCGCCGCTCAGCAAGGAGGTAGGTGAGGCCGTGGCCAAACGCTTCCACCTACCAGGCATCC
GCCAGGGCTACGGCCTGACAGAAACAACCAGCGCCATTCTGATCACCCCCGAAGGGGACGACAAGCCTGG
CGCAGTAGGCAAGGTGGTGCCCTTCTTCGAGGCTAAGGTGGTGGACTTGGACACCGGTAAGACACTGGGT
GTGAACCAGCGCGGCGAGCTGTGCGTCCGTGGCCCCATGATCATGAGCGGCTACGTTAACAACCCCGAGG
CTACAAACGCTCTCATCGACAAGGACGGCTGGCTGCACAGCGGCGACATCGCCTACTGGGACGAGGACGA
GCACTTCTTCATCGTGGACCGGCTGAAGAGCCTGATCAAATACAAGGGCTACCAGGTAGCCCCAGCCGAA
CTGGAGAGCATCCTGCTGCAACACCCCAACATCTTCGACGCCGGGGTCGCCGGCCTGCCCGACGACGATG
CCGGCGAGCTGCCCGCCGCAGTCGTCGTGCTGGAACACGGTAAAACCATGACCGAGAAGGAGATCGTGGA
CTATGTGGCCAGCCAGGTTACAACCGCCAAGAAGCTGCGCGGTGGTGTTGTGTTCGTGGACGAGGTGCCT
AAAGGACTGACCGGCAAGTTGGACGCCCGCAAGATCCGCGAGATTCTCATTAAGGCCAAGAAGGGCGGCA
AGATCGCCGTGTAAGAATTCCGCCCCCCCCCCCTAACGTTACTGGCCGAAGCCGCTTGGAATAAGGCCGG
TGTGCGTTTGTCTATATGTTATTTTCCACCATATTGCCGTCTTTTGGCAATGTGAGGGCCCGGAAACCTG
GCCCTGTCTTCTTGACGAGCATTCCTAGGGGTCTTTCCCCTCTCGCCAAAGGAATGCAAGGTCTGTTGAA
TGTCGTGAAGGAAGCAGTTCCTCTGGAAGCTTCTTGAAGACAAACAACGTCTGTAGCGACCCTTTGCAGG
CAGCGGAACCCCCCACCTGGCGACAGGTGCCTCTGCGGCCAAAAGCCACGTGTATAAGATACACCTGCAA
AGGCGGCACAACCCCAGTGCCACGTTGTGAGTTGGATAGTTGTGGAAAGAGTCAAATGGCTCTCCTCAAG
CGTATTCAACAAGGGGCTGAAGGATGCCCAGAAGGTACCCCATTGTATGGGATCTGATCTGGGGCCTCGG
TGCACATGCTTTACATGTGTTTAGTCGAGGTTAAAAAAACGTCTAGGCCCCCCGAACCACGGGGACGTGG
TTTTCCTTTGAAAAACACGATGATAATATGGCCACAACCATGGTGAGCAAGGGCGAGGAGCTGTTCACCG
GGGTGGTGCCCATCCTGGTCGAGCTGGACGGCGACGTAAACGGCCACAAGTTCAGCGTGTCTGGCGAGGG
CGAGGGCGATGCCACCTACGGCAAGCTGACCCTGAAGTTCATCTGCACCACCGGCAAGCTGCCCGTGCCC
TGGCCCACCCTCGTGACCACCCTGACCTACGGCGTGCAGTGCTTCAGCCGCTACCCCGACCACATGAAGC
AGCACGACTTCTTCAAGTCCGCCATGCCCGAAGGCTACGTCCAGGAGCGCACCATCTTCTTCAAGGACGA
CGGCAACTACAAGACCCGCGCCGAGGTGAAGTTCGAGGGCGACACCCTGGTGAACCGCATCGAGCTGAAG
GGCATCGACTTCAAGGAGGACGGCAACATCCTGGGGCACAAGCTGGAGTACAACTACAACAGCCACAACG
TCTATATCATGGCCGACAAGCAGAAGAACGGCATCAAGGCGAACTTCAAGATCCGCCACAACATCGAGGA
CGGCAGCGTGCAGCTCGCCGACCACTACCAGCAGAACACCCCCATCGGCGACGGCCCCGTGCTGCTGCCC
GACAACCACTACCTGAGCACCCAGTCCGCCCTGAGCAAAGACCCCAACGAGAAGCGCGATCACATGGTCC
TGCTGGAGTTCGTGACCGCCGCCGGGATCACTCTCGGCATGGACGAGCTGTACAAGTAATGAATTAATTA
AGAATTATCAAGCTTATCGATACCGTCGACCTGCAGCCAAGCTTATCGATAAAATAAAAGATTTTATTTA
GTCTCCAGAAAAAGGGGGGAATGAAAGACCCCACCTGTAGGTTTGGCAAGCTAGCTTAAGTAACGCCATT
TTGCAAGGCATGGAAAATACATAACTGAGAATAGAGAAGTTCAGATCAAGGTTAGGAACAGAGAGACAGC
AGAATATGGGCCAAACAGGATATCTGTGGTAAGCAGTTCCTGCCCCGGCTCAGGGCCAAGAACAGATGGT
CCCCAGATGCGGTCCCGCCCTCAGCAGTTTCTAGAGAACCATCAGATGTTTCCAGGGTGCCCCAAGGACC
TGAAATGACCCTGTGCCTTATTTGAACTAACCAATCAGTTCGCTTCTCGCTTCTGTTCGCGCGCTTCTGC
TCCCCGAGCTCAATAAAAGAGCCCACAACCCCTCACTCGGCGCGCCAGTCCTCCGATAGACTGCGTCGCC
CGGGTACCCGTGTATCCAATAAACCCTCTTGCAGTTGCATCCGACTTGTGGTCTCGCTGTTCCTTGGGAG
GGTCTCCTCTGAGTGATTGACTACCCGTCAGCGGGGGTCTTTCATGGGTAACAGTTTCTTGAAGTTGGAG
AACAACATTCTGAGGGTAGGAGTCGAATATTAAGTAATCCTGACTCAATTAGCCACTGTTTTGAATCCAC
ATACTCCAATACTCCTGAAATAGTTCATTATGGACAGCGCAGAAAGAGCTGGGGAGAATTGTGAAATTGT
TATCCGCTCACAATTCCACACAACATACGAGCCGGAAGCATAAAGTGTAAAGCCTGGGGTGCCTAATGAG
TGAGCTAACTCACATTAATTGCGTTGCGCTCACTGCCCGCTTTCCAGTCGGGAAACCTGTCGTGCCAGCT
GCATTAATGAATCGGCCAACGCGCGGGGAGAGGCGGTTTGCGTATTGGGCGCTCTTCCGCTTCCTCGCTC
ACTGACTCGCTGCGCTCGGTCGTTCGGCTGCGGCGAGCGGTATCAGCTCACTCAAAGGCGGTAATACGGT
TATCCACAGAATCAGGGGATAACGCAGGAAAGAACATGTGAGCAAAAGGCCAGCAAAAGGCCAGGAACCG
TAAAAAGGCCGCGTTGCTGGCGTTTTTCCATAGGCTCCGCCCCCCTGACGAGCATCACAAAAATCGACGC
TCAAGTCAGAGGTGGCGAAACCCGACAGGACTATAAAGATACCAGGCGTTTCCCCCTGGAAGCTCCCTCG
TGCGCTCTCCTGTTCCGACCCTGCCGCTTACCGGATACCTGTCCGCCTTTCTCCCTTCGGGAAGCGTGGC
GCTTTCTCATAGCTCACGCTGTAGGTATCTCAGTTCGGTGTAGGTCGTTCGCTCCAAGCTGGGCTGTGTG
CACGAACCCCCCGTTCAGCCCGACCGCTGCGCCTTATCCGGTAACTATCGTCTTGAGTCCAACCCGGTAA
GACACGACTTATCGCCACTGGCAGCAGCCACTGGTAACAGGATTAGCAGAGCGAGGTATGTAGGCGGTGC
TACAGAGTTCTTGAAGTGGTGGCCTAACTACGGCTACACTAGAAGAACAGTATTTGGTATCTGCGCTCTG
CTGAAGCCAGTTACCTTCGGAAAAAGAGTTGGTAGCTCTTGATCCGGCAAACAAACCACCGCTGGTAGCG
GTGGTTTTTTTGTTTGCAAGCAGCAGATTACGCGCAGAAAAAAAGGATCTCAAGAAGATCCTTTGATCTT
TTCTACGGGGTCTGACGCTCAGTGGAACGAAAACTCACGTTAAGGGATTTTGGTCATGAGATTATCAAAA
AGGATCTTCACCTAGATCCTTTTAAATTAAAAATGAAGTTTTAAATCAATCTAAAGTATATATGAGTAAA
CTTGGTCTGACAGTTACCAATGCTTAATCAGTGAGGCACCTATCTCAGCGATCTGTCTATTTCGTTCATC
CATAGTTGCCTGACTCCCCGTCGTGTAGATAACTACGATACGGGAGGGCTTACCATCTGGCCCCAGTGCT
GCAATGATACCGCGAGACCCACGCTCACCGGCTCCAGATTTATCAGCAATAAACCAGCCAGCCGGAAGGG
CCGAGCGCAGAAGTGGTCCTGCAACTTTATCCGCCTCCATCCAGTCTATTAATTGTTGCCGGGAAGCTAG
AGTAAGTAGTTCGCCAGTTAATAGTTTGCGCAACGTTGTTGCCATTGCTACAGGCATCGTGGTGTCACGC
TCGTCGTTTGGTATGGCTTCATTCAGCTCCGGTTCCCAACGATCAAGGCGAGTTACATGATCCCCCATGT
TGTGCAAAAAAGCGGTTAGCTCCTTCGGTCCTCCGATCGTTGTCAGAAGTAAGTTGGCCGCAGTGTTATC
ACTCATGGTTATGGCAGCACTGCATAATTCTCTTACTGTCATGCCATCCGTAAGATGCTTTTCTGTGACT
GGTGAGTACTCAACCAAGTCATTCTGAGAATAGTGTATGCGGCGACCGAGTTGCTCTTGCCCGGCGTCAA
TACGGGATAATACCGCGCCACATAGCAGAACTTTAAAAGTGCTCATCATTGGAAAACGTTCTTCGGGGCG
AAAACTCTCAAGGATCTTACCGCTGTTGAGATCCAGTTCGATGTAACCCACTCGTGCACCCAACTGATCT
TCAGCATCTTTTACTTTCACCAGCGTTTCTGGGTGAGCAAAAACAGGAAGGCAAAATGCCGCAAAAAAGG
GAATAAGGGCGACACGGAAATGTTGAATACTCATACTCTTCCTTTTTCAATATTATTGAAGCATTTATCA
GGGTTATTGTCTCATGAGCGGATACATATTTGAATGTATTTAGAAAAATAAACAAATAGGGGTTCCGCGC
ACATTTCCCCGAAAAGTGCCACCTGACGTCTAAGAAACCATTATTATCATGACATTAACCTATAAAAATA
GGCGTATCACGAGGCCCTTTCGTCTCGCGCGTTTCGGTGATGACGGTGAAAACCTCTGACACATGCAGCT
CCCGGAGACGGTCACAGCTTGTCTGTAAGCGGATGCCGGGAGCAGACAAGCCCGTCAGGGCGCGTCAGCG
GGTGTTGGCGGGTGTCGGGGCTGGCTTAACTATGCGGCATCAGAGCAGATTGTACTGAGAGTGCACCATA
TGCGGTGTGAAATACCGCACAGATGCGTAAGGAGAAAATACCGCATCAGGCGCCATTCGCCATTCAGGCT
GCGCAACTGTTGGGAAGGGCGATCGGTGCGGGCCTCTTCGCTATTACGCCAGCTGGCGAAAGGGGGATGT
GCTGCAAGGCGATTAAGTTGGGTAACGCCAGGGTTTTCCCAGTCACGACGTTGTAAAACGACGGCGCAAG
GAATGGTGCATGCAAGGAGATGGCGCCCAACAGTCCCCCGGCCACGGGGCCTGCCACCATACCCACGCCG
AAACAAGCGCTCATGAGCCCGAAGTGGCGAGCCCGATCTTCCCCATCGGTGATGTCGGCGATATAGGCGC
CAGCAACCGCACCTGTGGCGCCGGTGATGCCGGCCACGATGCGTCCGGCGTAGAGGCGATTAGTCCAATT
TGTTAAAGACAGGATATCAGTGGTCCAGGCTCTAGTTTTGACTCAACAATATCACCAGCTGAAGCCTATA
GAGTACGAGCCATAGATAAAATAAAAGATTTTATTTAGTCTCCAGAAAAAGGGGGG
Features (pLannotate 1.2.2; 20 found; start..end, strand, type, name):
      1..517     +  LTR            5' LTR: 5' long terminal repeat from murine embryonic stem cell virus
    581..922     +  misc_feature   MESV Ψ: packaging signal of murine embryonic stem cell virus
    989..1405    +  CDS            gag (truncated): truncated Moloney murine leukemia virus (MMLV) gag gene lacking the start codon
   1442..3094    +  CDS            luciferase: firefly luciferase synthetic luc2 version of the luciferase gene
   3204..3666    +  misc_feature   IRES: internal ribosome entry site (IRES) of the encephalomyocarditis virus (EMCV)
   3680..4399    +  CDS            EGFP: the original enhanced GFP (Yang et al., 1996) mammalian codon-optimized
   4416..4442    +  misc_feature   MCS (fragment): pBluescript multiple cloning site
   4501..5015    +  LTR            3' LTR: 3' long terminal repeat from murine embryonic stem cell virus
   5177..5193    -  protein_bind   lac operator: The lac repressor binds to the lac operator to inhibit transcription in E. coli. This inhibition can be relieved by adding lactose or isopropyl-β-D-thiogalactopyranoside (IPTG). lac repressor encoded by lacI
   5201..5231    -  promoter       lac promoter: promoter for the E. coli lac operon
   5246..5267    -  protein_bind   CAP binding site: CAP binding activates transcription in the presence of cAMP. E. coli catabolite activator protein
   5280..5372    -  CDS            lacI (fragment): lac repressor; lacI; The lac repressor binds to the lac operator to inhibit transcription in E. coli. This inhibition can be relieved by adding lactose or isopropyl-β-D-thiogalactopyranoside (IPTG).
   5555..6143    -  rep_origin     ori: high-copy-number ColE1/pMB1/pBR322/pUC origin of replication
   6314..7174    -  CDS            AmpR: β-lactamase; bla; confers resistance to ampicillin, carbenicillin, and related antibiotics
   7175..7279    -  promoter       AmpR promoter: bla
   7374..7409    +  CDS            rop (fragment): Rop protein, which maintains plasmids at low copy number; rop
   7511..7610    +  misc_feature   bom (fragment): basis of mobility region from pBR322
   7616..7765    -  CDS            lacZα (fragment): LacZα fragment of β-galactosidase; lacZ fragment
   7765..7966    -  CDS            TcR (fragment): tetracycline efflux protein; tet; confers resistance to tetracycline
   7967..8065    +  CDS            env (fragment): murine leukemia virus gPr80 envelope polyprotein precursor; env; proteolytically cleaved into gp70SU and p15TM subunits
