[The description below was written by a language model from this plasmid's Addgene catalogue record and pLannotate feature annotations shown in this document.]
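Description:
MIG-Luciferase-IRES-GFP is a gammaretroviral expression vector built on the MIGR1 backbone, designed to deliver a bicistronic firefly luciferase and EGFP reporter cassette into mammalian cells. In bacteria it is propagated as a high-copy plasmid through a ColE1/pUC-type origin and selected with ampicillin via the β-lactamase gene. The remaining bacterial-side annotations (lac promoter and operator, and fragments of lacI, lacZα, rop, bom, the tetracycline resistance gene and env) are nonfunctional remnants of the vector's cloning history.

The viral portion is flanked by 5′ and 3′ long terminal repeats of the murine embryonic stem cell virus type, followed by the Ψ packaging signal and a truncated, start-codon-less gag segment, which together allow the transcript to be packaged into retroviral particles when gag, pol and env are provided in trans. No separate internal promoter is annotated, so expression evidently relies on the 5′ LTR. The synthetic luc2 version of firefly luciferase, cloned at EcoRI sites on both sides, sits upstream of an EMCV IRES and EGFP, so a single transcript yields both proteins: luciferase by cap-dependent translation and EGFP by internal ribosome entry. This links fluorescence, useful for identifying or sorting transduced cells, to bioluminescent activity in the same cells.

The record states only that the plasmid encodes luciferase and GFP. Such a design suits stable marking of cells for luminescence assays or imaging, though no specific application is recorded. The sequenced record is 8,106 nt, somewhat larger than the catalogue's listed total of 7,880 bp.
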