Addgene plasmid #75021: MIG-Luciferase-IRES-GFP
Purpose: Encodes the expression of Luciferase and GFP
Depositing lab: Saradhi Mallampati. Depositing organization: University of Texas MD Anderson Cancer Center.
Backbone
  Vector backbone: MIGR1
  Backbone size w/o insert (bp): 6200
  Total vector size (bp): 7880
  Vector type: Retroviral, Luciferase
Growth in bacteria
  Bacterial resistance: Ampicillin, 100 μg/mL
  Growth temperature: 37°C
  Growth strain: NEB Stable
  Copy number: High Copy
Gene/Insert
  Gene/Insert name: Luciferase (alt name: Luc2)
  Insert size (bp): 1650
  Cloning method: Restriction Enzyme; 5′ cloning site EcoRI (not destroyed); 3′ cloning site EcoRI (not destroyed)
  Sequencing primers: 5′ TAC ATC GTG ACC TGG GAA GCC TTG G
Terms and licenses: Academic/Nonprofit Terms; Industry Terms: Not Available to Industry
How to cite: MIG-Luciferase-IRES-GFP was a gift from Saradhi Mallampati (Addgene plasmid # 75021 ; http://n2t.net/addgene:75021 ; RRID:Addgene_75021)
