>Addgene plasmid #75021 | MIG-Luciferase-IRES-GFP | addgene partial sequence | sequence record 147396 | pLXSN5 5'-CCCTTGAACCTCCTCGTTCGACC-3'
GGCGCCGGAATTAGATCTCTCGAGGTTAACGAATTCGCCACCATGGAAGATGCCAAAAACATTAAGAAGG
GCCCAGCGCCATTCTACCCACTCGAAGACGGGACCGCCGGCGAGCAGCTGCACAAAGCCATGAAGCGCTA
CGCCCTGGTGCCCGGCACCATCGCCTTTACCGACGCACATATCGAGGTGGACATTACCTACGCCGAGTAC
TTCGAGATGAGCGTTCGGCTGGCAGAAGCTATGAAGCGCTATGGGCTGAATACAAACCATCGGATCGTGG
TGTGCAGCGAGAATAGCTTGCAGTTCTTCATGCCCGTGTTGGGTGCCCTGTTCATCGGTGTGGCTGTGGC
CCCAGCTAACGACATCTACAACGAGCGCGAGCTGCTGAACAGCATGGGCATCAGCCAGCCCACCGTCGTA
TTCGTGAGCAAGAAAGGGCTGCAAAAGATCCTCAACGTGCAAAAGAAGCTACCGATCATACAAAAGATCA
TCATCATGGATAGCAAGACCGACTACCAGGGCTTCCAAAGCATGTACACCTTCGTGACTTCCCATTTGCC
ACCCGGCTTCAACGAGTACGACTTCGTGCCCGAGAGCTTCGACCGGGACAAAACCATCGCCCTGATCATG
AACAGTAGTGGCAGTACCGGATTGCCCAAGGGCGTAGCCCTACCGCACCGCACCGCTTGTGTCCGATTCA
GTCATGCC
